Addgene plasmid #10671: pMKO.1 puro p53 shRNA 1
Depositing lab: William Hahn. Depositing organization: Dana-Farber Cancer Institute. Publication: Telomerase maintains telomere structure in normal human cells. Masutomi K, Yu EY, Khurts S, Ben-Porath I, Currier JL, Metz GB, Brooks MW, Kaneko S, Murakami S, DeCaprio JA, Weinberg RA, Stewart SA, Hahn WC. Cell. 2003 Jul 25. 114(2):241-53. 10.1016/S0092-8674(03)00550-6 PubMed 12887925.
Backbone
  Vector backbone: pMKO.1
  Backbone size w/o insert (bp): 6700
  Vector type: Mammalian Expression, Retroviral, RNAi
  Selectable markers: Puromycin
Growth in bacteria
  Bacterial resistance: Ampicillin, 100 μg/mL
  Growth temperature: 37°C
  Growth strain: DH5alpha
  Copy number: High Copy
Gene/Insert
  Gene/Insert name: p53 shRNA (alt name: p53)
  Species: H. sapiens (human)
  Insert size (bp): 58
  Entrez Gene: TP53 (a.k.a. BCC7, BMFS5, LFS1, P53, TRP53)
  Cloning method: Restriction Enzyme; 5′ cloning site AgeI (not destroyed); 3′ cloning site EcoRI (not destroyed)
  Sequencing primers: 5′ pLXSN 5'; 3′ pBABE-3
Terms and licenses: Academic/Nonprofit Terms; Industry Terms: Not Available to Industry
Depositor comments: Also reference: Stewart, S.A., Dykxhoorn, D.M., Palliser, D., Mizuno, H., Yu, E.Y., Eisen, H.N., Sabatini, D.M., Hahn, W.C., Sharp, P.A., Weinberg, R.A., et al. (2003). RNA 9, 493�501. Note: There is no XhoI site in the shRNA oligo, as indicated on the author's map.
How to cite: pMKO.1 puro p53 shRNA 1 was a gift from William Hahn (Addgene plasmid # 10671 ; http://n2t.net/addgene:10671 ; RRID:Addgene_10671)
