[The description below was written by a language model from this plasmid's Addgene catalogue record and the feature table of its GenBank file.]
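Description:
pMKO.1 puro p53 shRNA 1 is a Moloney murine leukemia virus-based retroviral RNAi vector that delivers a short hairpin RNA against human TP53 into mammalian cells. It is propagated in E. coli as a high-copy plasmid through a ColE1/pUC-type origin and is selected with ampicillin via the beta-lactamase gene. The retroviral portion begins with a CMV enhancer/promoter fused to a truncated 5' LTR, which drives production of the genomic RNA in packaging cells. This is followed by the MMLV Psi packaging signal and a truncated gag fragment lacking its start codon, which supports encapsidation without expressing Gag. The cassette ends in a U3-deleted, self-inactivating 3' LTR, so LTR promoter activity is lost after integration and expression then depends on the internal promoters.

Between these viral elements sit two expression units. A human U6 RNA polymerase III promoter drives the 58 bp p53 hairpin, which was cloned between AgeI and EcoRI sites that both remain intact. The hairpin itself is not annotated in the feature table, but it would lie in the gap just downstream of the U6 promoter. An SV40 enhancer/early promoter then drives puromycin N-acetyltransferase, allowing selection of stably transduced cells with puromycin. A second SV40 promoter/origin copy lies in the plasmid backbone outside the provirus. The depositor notes that the hairpin oligo contains no XhoI site, contrary to the author's map. The sequence record is 6368 bp, somewhat shorter than the 6700 bp listed for the backbone alone. The construct is used for stable knockdown of p53 in human cells, and its associated publication concerns telomerase and telomere structure in normal human cells.
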