LOCUS       Exported 6368 bp ds-DNA circular SYN 12-MAY-2021
DEFINITION  synthetic circular DNA
ACCESSION   .
VERSION     .
KEYWORDS    pMKO.1 puro p53 shRNA 1
SOURCE      synthetic DNA construct
  ORGANISM  synthetic DNA construct
REFERENCE   1 (bases 1 to 6368)
  AUTHORS   Masutomi K, Yu EY, Khurts S, Ben-Porath I, Currier JL, Metz GB,
            Brooks MW, Kaneko S, Murakami S, DeCaprio JA, Weinberg RA, Stewart
            SA, Hahn WC
  TITLE     Telomerase maintains telomere structure in normal human cells.
  JOURNAL   Cell. 2003 Jul 25. 114(2):241-53.
  PUBMED    12887925
REFERENCE   2 (bases 1 to 6368)
  AUTHORS   .
  TITLE     Direct Submission
  JOURNAL   Exported May 12, 2021 from SnapGene Server 1.1.58
            http://www.snapgene.com
FEATURES             Location/Qualifiers
     source          1..6368
                     /organism="synthetic DNA construct"
                     /mol_type="other DNA"
     promoter        1..241
                     /label=U6 promoter
                     /note="RNA polymerase III promoter for human U6 snRNA"
     primer_bind     1..21
                     /label=hU6-F
                     /note="Human U6 promoter, forward primer"
     primer_bind     172..191
                     /label=LKO.1 5'
                     /note="Human U6 promoter, forward primer"
     promoter        338..667
                     /label=SV40 promoter
                     /note="SV40 enhancer and early promoter"
     rep_origin      518..653
                     /label=SV40 ori
                     /note="SV40 origin of replication"
     CDS             677..1276
                     /codon_start=1
                     /gene="pac from Streptomyces alboniger"
                     /product="puromycin N-acetyltransferase"
                     /label=PuroR
                     /note="confers resistance to puromycin"
                     /translation="MTEYKPTVRLATRDDVPRAVRTLAAAFADYPATRHTVDPDRHIER
                     VTELQELFLTRVGLDIGKVWVADDGAAVAVWTTPESVEAGAVFAEIGPRMAELSGSRLA
                     AQQQMEGLLAPHRPKEPAWFLATVGVSPDHQGKGLGSAVVLPGVEAAERAGVPAFLETS
                     APRNLPFYERLGFTVTADVEVPEGPRTWCMTRKPGA"
     primer_bind     complement(677..696)
                     /label=Puro-R
                     /note="Puromycin resistance gene, reverse primer. Also
                     called puro-variant-R"
     primer_bind     1173..1193
                     /label=Puro-F
                     /note="Puromycin resistance gene, forward primer"
     LTR             1472..1897
                     /label=3' LTR (Delta-U3)
                     /note="self-inactivating 3' long terminal repeat (LTR) from
                     Moloney murine leukemia virus"
     primer_bind     complement(2000..2022)
                     /label=pGEX 3'
                     /note="pGEX vectors, reverse primer"
     promoter        2163..2492
                     /label=SV40 promoter
                     /note="SV40 enhancer and early promoter"
     rep_origin      2343..2478
                     /label=SV40 ori
                     /note="SV40 origin of replication"
     primer_bind     2514..2533
                     /label=pRS-marker
                     /note="pRS vectors, use to sequence yeast selectable
                     marker"
     primer_bind     complement(2614..2631)
                     /label=L4440
                     /note="L4440 vector, forward primer"
     rep_origin      complement(2785..3373)
                     /direction=LEFT
                     /label=ori
                     /note="high-copy-number ColE1/pMB1/pBR322/pUC origin of
                     replication"
     primer_bind     complement(2865..2884)
                     /label=pBR322ori-F
                     /note="pBR322 origin, forward primer"
     CDS             complement(3544..4404)
                     /codon_start=1
                     /gene="bla"
                     /product="beta-lactamase"
                     /label=AmpR
                     /note="confers resistance to ampicillin, carbenicillin, and
                     related antibiotics"
                     /translation="MSIQHFRVALIPFFAAFCLPVFAHPETLVKVKDAEDQLGARVGYI
                     ELDLNSGKILESFRPEERFPMMSTFKVLLCGAVLSRVDAGQEQLGRRIHYSQNDLVEYS
                     PVTEKHLTDGMTVRELCSAAITMSDNTAANLLLTTIGGPKELTAFLHNMGDHVTRLDRW
                     EPELNEAIPNDERDTTMPAAMATTLRKLLTGELLTLASRQQLIDWMEADKVAGPLLRSA
                     LPAGWFIADKSGAGERGSRGIIAALGPDGKPSRIVVIYTTGSQATMDERNRQIAEIGAS
                     LIKHW"
     primer_bind     4167..4186
                     /label=Amp-R
                     /note="Ampicillin resistance gene, reverse primer"
     promoter        complement(4405..4509)
                     /gene="bla"
                     /label=AmpR promoter
     primer_bind     4577..4595
                     /label=pBRforEco
                     /note="pBR322 vectors, upsteam of EcoRI site, forward
                     primer"
     enhancer        4695..5074
                     /label=CMV enhancer
                     /note="human cytomegalovirus immediate early enhancer"
     promoter        5075..5278
                     /label=CMV promoter
                     /note="human cytomegalovirus (CMV) immediate early
                     promoter"
     primer_bind     5229..5249
                     /label=CMV-F
                     /note="Human CMV immediate early promoter, forward primer"
     LTR             5279..5454
                     /label=5' LTR (truncated)
                     /note="truncated long terminal repeat from Moloney murine
                     sarcoma virus"
     misc_feature    5517..5716
                     /label=MMLV Psi
                     /note="packaging signal of Moloney murine leukemia virus
                     (MMLV)"
     CDS             5917..6333
                     /label=gag (truncated)
                     /note="truncated Moloney murine leukemia virus (MMLV) gag
                     gene lacking the start codon"
     primer_bind     6263..6285
                     /label=pLXSN 5'
                     /note="Murine stem cell virus, forward primer. Also called
                     MSCV"
     primer_bind     6301..6317
                     /label=pBABE 5'
                     /note="Psi packaging signal, forward primer for pBABE
                     vectors"
ORIGIN
        1 gagggcctat ttcccatgat tccttcatat ttgcatatac gatacaaggc tgttagagag
       61 ataattagaa ttaatttgac tgtaaacaca aagatattag tacaaaatac gtgacgtaga
      121 aagtaataat ttcttgggta gtttgcagtt ttaaaattat gttttaaaat ggactatcat
      181 atgcttaccg taacttgaaa gtatttcgat ttcttggctt tatatatctt gtggaaagga
      241 cgaaacaccg gtgactccag tggtaatcta cttcaagaga gtagattaca ctggagtctt
      301 tttgaattcg ccagcacagt ggtcgaccct gtggaatgtg tgtcagttag ggtgtggaaa
      361 gtccccaggc ttcccagcag gcagaagtat gcaaagcatg catctcaatt agtcagcaac
      421 caggtgtgga aagtccccag gctccccagc aggcagaagt atgcaaagca tgcatctcaa
      481 ttagtcagca accatagtcc cgcccctaac tccgcccatc ccgcccctaa ctccgcccag
      541 ttccgcccat tctccgcccc atggctgact aatttttttt atttatgcag aggccgaggc
      601 cgcctcggcc tctgagctat tccagaagta gtgaggaggc ttttttggag gcctaggctt
      661 ttgcaaaaag cttaccatga ccgagtacaa gcccacggtg cgcctcgcca cccgcgacga
      721 cgtccccagg gccgtacgca ccctcgccgc cgcgttcgcc gactaccccg ccacgcgcca
      781 caccgtcgat ccggaccgcc acatcgagcg ggtcaccgag ctgcaagaac tcttcctcac
      841 gcgcgtcggg ctcgacatcg gcaaggtgtg ggtcgcggac gacggcgccg cggtggcggt
      901 ctggaccacg ccggagagcg tcgaagcggg ggcggtgttc gccgagatcg gcccgcgcat
      961 ggccgagttg agcggttccc ggctggccgc gcagcaacag atggaaggcc tcctggcgcc
     1021 gcaccggccc aaggagcccg cgtggttcct ggccaccgtc ggcgtctcgc ccgaccacca
     1081 gggcaagggt ctgggcagcg ccgtcgtgct ccccggagtg gaggcggccg agcgcgccgg
     1141 ggtgcccgcc ttcctggaga cctccgcgcc ccgcaacctc cccttctacg agcggctcgg
     1201 cttcaccgtc accgccgacg tcgaggtgcc cgaaggaccg cgcacctggt gcatgacccg
     1261 caagcccggt gcctgacgcc cgccccacga cccgcagcgc ccgaccgaaa ggagcgcacg
     1321 accccatgca tcgattagtc caatttgtta aagacaggat atcagtggtc caggctctag
     1381 ttttgactca acaatatcac cagctgaagc ctatagagta cgagccatag ataaaataaa
     1441 agattttatt tagtctccag aaaaaggggg gaatgaaaga ccccacctgt aggtttggca
     1501 agctagctta agtaacgcca ttttgcaagg catggaaaaa tacataactg agaatagaga
     1561 agttcagatc aaggtcagga acagatggaa cagggtcgac cctagagaac catcagatgt
     1621 ttccagggtg ccccaaggac ctgaaatgac cctgtgcctt atttgaacta accaatcagt
     1681 tcgcttctcg cttctgttcg cgcgcttctg ctccccgagc tcaataaaag agcccacaac
     1741 ccctcactcg gggcgccagt cctccgattg actgagtcgc ccgggtaccc gtgtatccaa
     1801 taaaccctct tgcagttgca tccgacttgt ggtctcgctg ttccttggga gggtctcctc
     1861 tgagtgattg actacccgtc agcgggggtc tttcatttgg gggctcgtcc gggatcggga
     1921 gacccctgcc cagggaccac cgacccacca ccgggaggta agctggctgc ctcgcgcgtt
     1981 tcggtgatga cggtgaaaac ctctgacaca tgcagctccc ggagacggtc acagcttgtc
     2041 tgtaagcgga tgccgggagc agacaagccc gtcagggcgc gtcagcgggt gttggcgggt
     2101 gtcggggcgc agccatgacc cagtcacgta gcgatagcgg agtgtagatc cggctgtgga
     2161 atgtgtgtca gttagggtgt ggaaagtccc caggctcccc agcaggcaga agtatgcaaa
     2221 gcatgcatct caattagtca gcaaccaggt gtggaaagtc cccaggctcc ccagcaggca
     2281 gaagtatgca aagcatgcat ctcaattagt cagcaaccat agtcccgccc ctaactccgc
     2341 ccatcccgcc cctaactccg cccagttccg cccattctcc gccccatggc tgactaattt
     2401 tttttattta tgcagaggcc gaggccgcct cggcctctga gctattccag aagtagtgag
     2461 gaggcttttt tggaggccta ggcttttgca aaaagcttac tggcttaact atgcggcatc
     2521 agagcagatt gtactgagag tgcaccatat gcggtgtgaa ataccgcaca gatgcgtaag
     2581 gagaaaatac cgcatcaggc gctcttccgc ttcctcgctc actgactcgc tgcgctcggt
     2641 cgttcggctg cggcgagcgg tatcagctca ctcaaaggcg gtaatacggt tatccacaga
     2701 atcaggggat aacgcaggaa agaacatgtg agcaaaaggc cagcaaaagg ccaggaaccg
     2761 taaaaaggcc gcgttgctgg cgtttttcca taggctccgc ccccctgacg agcatcacaa
     2821 aaatcgacgc tcaagtcaga ggtggcgaaa cccgacagga ctataaagat accaggcgtt
     2881 tccccctgga agctccctcg tgcgctctcc tgttccgacc ctgccgctta ccggatacct
     2941 gtccgccttt ctcccttcgg gaagcgtggc gctttctcat agctcacgct gtaggtatct
     3001 cagttcggtg taggtcgttc gctccaagct gggctgtgtg cacgaacccc ccgttcagcc
     3061 cgaccgctgc gccttatccg gtaactatcg tcttgagtcc aacccggtaa gacacgactt
     3121 atcgccactg gcagcagcca ctggtaacag gattagcaga gcgaggtatg taggcggtgc
     3181 tacagagttc ttgaagtggt ggcctaacta cggctacact agaaggacag tatttggtat
     3241 ctgcgctctg ctgaagccag ttaccttcgg aaaaagagtt ggtagctctt gatccggcaa
     3301 acaaaccacc gctggtagcg gtggtttttt tgtttgcaag cagcagatta cgcgcagaaa
     3361 aaaaggatct caagaagatc ctttgatctt ttctacgggg tctgacgctc agtggaacga
     3421 aaactcacgt taagggattt tggtcatgag attatcaaaa aggatcttca cctagatcct
     3481 tttaaattaa aaatgaagtt ttaaatcaat ctaaagtata tatgagtaaa cttggtctga
     3541 cagttaccaa tgcttaatca gtgaggcacc tatctcagcg atctgtctat ttcgttcatc
     3601 catagttgcc tgactccccg tcgtgtagat aactacgata cgggagggct taccatctgg
     3661 ccccagtgct gcaatgatac cgcgagaccc acgctcaccg gctccagatt tatcagcaat
     3721 aaaccagcca gccggaaggg ccgagcgcag aagtggtcct gcaactttat ccgcctccat
     3781 ccagtctatt aattgttgcc gggaagctag agtaagtagt tcgccagtta atagtttgcg
     3841 caacgttgtt gccattgctg caggcatcgt ggtgtcacgc tcgtcgtttg gtatggcttc
     3901 attcagctcc ggttcccaac gatcaaggcg agttacatga tcccccatgt tgtgcaaaaa
     3961 agcggttagc tccttcggtc ctccgatcgt tgtcagaagt aagttggccg cagtgttatc
     4021 actcatggtt atggcagcac tgcataattc tcttactgtc atgccatccg taagatgctt
     4081 ttctgtgact ggtgagtact caaccaagtc attctgagaa tagtgtatgc ggcgaccgag
     4141 ttgctcttgc ccggcgtcaa cacgggataa taccgcgcca catagcagaa ctttaaaagt
     4201 gctcatcatt ggaaaacgtt cttcggggcg aaaactctca aggatcttac cgctgttgag
     4261 atccagttcg atgtaaccca ctcgtgcacc caactgatct tcagcatctt ttactttcac
     4321 cagcgtttct gggtgagcaa aaacaggaag gcaaaatgcc gcaaaaaagg gaataagggc
     4381 gacacggaaa tgttgaatac tcatactctt cctttttcaa tattattgaa gcatttatca
     4441 gggttattgt ctcatgagcg gatacatatt tgaatgtatt tagaaaaata aacaaatagg
     4501 ggttccgcgc acatttcccc gaaaagtgcc acctgacgtc taagaaacca ttattatcat
     4561 gacattaacc tataaaaata ggcgtatcac gaggcccttt cgtcttcaag aattagcttg
     4621 gccattgcat acgttgtatc catatcataa tatgtacatt tatattggct catgtccaac
     4681 attaccgcca tgttgacatt gattattgac tagttattaa tagtaatcaa ttacggggtc
     4741 attagttcat agcccatata tggagttccg cgttacataa cttacggtaa atggcccgcc
     4801 tggctgaccg cccaacgacc cccgcccatt gacgtcaata atgacgtatg ttcccatagt
     4861 aacgccaata gggactttcc attgacgtca atgggtggag tatttacggt aaactgccca
     4921 cttggcagta catcaagtgt atcatatgcc aagtacgccc cctattgacg tcaatgacgg
     4981 taaatggccc gcctggcatt atgcccagta catgacctta tgggactttc ctacttggca
     5041 gtacatctac gtattagtca tcgctattac catggtgatg cggttttggc agtacatcaa
     5101 tgggcgtgga tagcggtttg actcacgggg atttccaagt ctccacccca ttgacgtcaa
     5161 tgggagtttg ttttggcacc aaaatcaacg ggactttcca aaatgtcgta acaactccgc
     5221 cccattgacg caaatgggcg gtaggcgtgt acggtgggag gtctatataa gcagagctca
     5281 ataaaagagc ccacaacccc tcactcggcg cgccagtctt ccgatagact gcgtcgcccg
     5341 ggtacccgta ttcccaataa agcctcttgc tgtttgcatc cgaatcgtgg tctcgctgtt
     5401 ccttgggagg gtctcctctg agtgattgac tacccacgac gggggtcttt catttggggg
     5461 ctcgtccggg atttggagac ccctgcccag ggaccaccga cccaccaccg ggaggtaagc
     5521 tggccagcaa cttatctgtg tctgtccgat tgtctagtgt ctatgtttga tgttatgcgc
     5581 ctgcgtctgt actagttagc taactagctc tgtatctggc ggacccgtgg tggaactgac
     5641 gagttctgaa cacccggccg caaccctggg agacgtccca gggactttgg gggccgtttt
     5701 tgtggcccga cctgaggaag ggagtcgatg tggaatccga ccccgtcagg atatgtggtt
     5761 ctggtaggag acgagaacct aaaacagttc ccgcctccgt ctgaattttt gctttcggtt
     5821 tggaaccgaa gccgcgcgtc ttgtctgctg cagcgctgca gcatcgttct gtgttgtctc
     5881 tgtctgactg tgtttctgta tttgtctgaa aattagggcc agactgttac cactccctta
     5941 agtttgacct taggtcactg gaaagatgtc gagcggatcg ctcacaacca gtcggtagat
     6001 gtcaagaaga gacgttgggt taccttctgc tctgcagaat ggccaacctt taacgtcgga
     6061 tggccgcgag acggcacctt taaccgagac ctcatcaccc aggttaagat caaggtcttt
     6121 tcacctggcc cgcatggaca cccagaccag gtcccctaca tcgtgacctg ggaagccttg
     6181 gcttttgacc cccctccctg ggtcaagccc tttgtacacc ctaagcctcc gcctcctctt
     6241 cctccatccg ccccgtctct cccccttgaa cctcctcgtt cgaccccgcc tcgatcctcc
     6301 ctttatccag ccctcactcc ttctctaggc gccggaattg aagatctgtc gacaaggtcg
     6361 ggcaggaa
//
