>Addgene plasmid #10671 | pMKO.1 puro p53 shRNA 1 | addgene partial sequence | sequence record 141148 | pLXSN5 5'-CCCTTGAACCTCCTCGTTCGACC-3'
GCCCTCACTCCTTCTCTAGGCGCCGGAATTGAAGATCTGTCGACAAGGTCGGGCAGGAAGAGGGCCTATT
TCCCATGATTCCTTCATATTTGCATATACGATACAAGGCTGTTAGAGAGATAATTAGAATTAATTTGACT
GTAAACACAAAGATATTAGTACAAAATACGTGACGTAGAAAGTAATAATTTCTTGGGTAGTTTGCAGTTT
TAAAATTATGTTTTAAAATGGACTATCATATGCTTACCGTAACTTGAAAGTATTTCGATTTCTTGGCTTT
ATATATCTTGTGGAAAGGACGAAACACCGGTGACTCCAGTGGTAATCTACTTCAAGAGAGTAGATTACAC
TGGAGTCTTTTTGAATTCGCCAGCACAGTGGTCGACCCTGTGGAATGTGTGTCAGTTAGGGTGTGGAAAG
TCCCCAGGCTTCCCAGCAGGCAGAAGTATGCAAAGCATGCATCTCAATTAGTCAGCAACCAGGTGTGGAA
AGTCCCCAGGCTCCCCAGCAGGCAGAAGTATGCAAAGCATGCATCTCAATTAGTCAGCAACCATAGTCCC
GCCCCTAACTCCGCCCATCCCGCCCCTAACTCCGCCCAGTTCCGCCCATTCTCCGCCCCATGGCTGACTA
ATTTTTTTTATTTATGCAGAGGCCGAGGCCGCCTCGGCCTCTGAGCTATTCCAGAAGTAGTGA
